>Addgene plasmid #233302 | Ubi:ccdb-3xHA + mcherry | addgene full sequence | sequence record 462185 | Addgene NGS Result
GCAAGACGTAGCCCAGCGCGTCGGCCGCCATGCCGGCGATAATGGCCTGCTTCTCGCCGAAACGTTTGGT
GGCGGGACCAGTGACGAAGGCTTGAGCGAGGGCGTGCAAGATTCCGAATACCGCAAGCGACAGGCCGATC
ATCGTCGCGCTCCAGCGAAAGCGGTCCTCGCCGAAAATGACCCAGAGCGCTGCCGGCACCTGTCCTACGA
GTTGCATGATAAAGAAGACAGTCATAAGTGCGGCGACGATAGTCATGCCCCGCGCCCACCGGAAGGAGCT
GACTGGGTTGAAGGCTCTCAAGGGCATCGGTCGACGCTCTCCCTTATGCGACTCCTGCATTAGGAAGCAG
CCCAGTAGTAGGTTGAGGCCGTTGAGCACCGCCGCCGCAAGGAATGGTGCATGCAAGGAGATGGCGCCCA
ACAGTCCCCCGGCCACGGGGCCTGCCACCATACCCACGCCGAAACAAGCGCTCATGAGCCCGAAGTGGCG
AGCCCGATCTTCCCCATCGGTGATGTCGGCGATATAGGCGCCAGCAACCGCACCTGTGGCGCCGGTGATG
CCGGCCACGATGCGTCCGGCGTAGAGGATCCACAGGACGGGTGTGGTCGCCATGATCGCGTAGTCGATAG
TGGCTCCAAGTAGCGAAGCGAGCAGGACTGGGCGGCGGCCAAAGCGGTCGGACAGTGCTCCGAGAACGGG
TGCGCATAGAAATTGCATCAACGCATATAGCGCTAGCAGCACGCCATAGTGACTGGCGATGCTGTCGGAA
TGGACGATATCCCGCAAGAGGCCCGGCAGTACCGGCATAACCAAGCCTATGCCTACAGCATCCAGGGTGA
CGGTGCCGAGGATGACGATGAGCGCATTGTTAGATTTCATACACGGTGCCTGACTGCGTTAGCAATTTAA
CTGTGATAAACTACCGCATTAAAGCTTATCGATGATAAGCTGTCAAACATGAGAATTCTTGAAAATATTG
CGCTGCCATTTTTGGGGTGAGGCCGTTCGCGGCCGAGGGGCGCAGCCCCTGGGGGGATGGGAGCTCGGTG
CCTTGATGTGGGCGCCGGCGGTCGAGTGGCGACGGCGCGGCTTGTCCGCGCCCTGGTAGATTGCCTGGCC
GTAGGCCAGCCATTTTTGAGCGGCCAGCGGCCGCGATAGGCCGACGCGAAGCGGCGGGGCGTAGGGAGCG
CAGCGACCGAAGGGTAGGCGCTTTTTGCAGCTCTTCGGCTGTGCGCTGGCCAGACAGTTATGCACAGGCC
AGGCGGGTTTTAAGAGTTTTAATAAGTTTTAAAGAGTTTTAGGCGGAAAAATCGCCTTTTTTCTCTTTTA
TATCAGTCACTTACATGTGTGACCGGTTCCCAATGTACGGCTTTGGGTTCCCAATGTACGGGTTCCGGTT
CCCAATGTACGGCTTTGGGTTCCCAATGTACGTGCTATCCACAGGAAAGAAGCTTTTTCGACCTTTTTCC
CCTGCTAGGGCAATTTGCCCTAGCATCTGCTCCGTACATTAGGAACCGGCGGATGCTTCGCCCTCGATCA
GGTTGCGGTAGCGCATGACTAGGATCGGGCCAGCCTGCCCCGCCTCCTCCTTCAAATCGTACTCCGGCAG
GTCATTTGACCCGATCAGCTTGCGCACGGTGAAACAGAACTTCTTGAACTCTCCGGCGCTGCCACTGCGT
TCGTAGATCGTCTTGAACAACCATCTGGCTTCTGCCTTGCCTGCGGCGCGGCGTGCCAGGCGGTAGAGAA
AACGGCCGATGCCGGGATCGATCAAAAAGTAATCGGGGTGAACCGTCAGCACGTCCGGGTTCTTGCCTTC
TGTGATCTCGCGGTACATCCAATCAGCTAGCTCGATCTCGATGTACTCCGGCCGCCCGGTTTCGCTCTTT
ACGATCTTGTAGCGGCTAATCAAGGCTTCACCCTCGGATACCGTCACCAGGCGGCCGTTCTTGGCCTTCT
TCGTACGCTGCATGGCAACGTGCGTGGTGTTTAACCGAATGCAGGTTTCTACCAGGTCGTCTTTCTGCTT
TCCGCCATCGGCTCGCCGGCAGAACTTGAGTACGTCCGCAACGTGTGGACGGAACACGCGGCCGGGCTTG
TCTCCCTTCCCTTCCCGGTATCGGTTCATGGATTCGGTTAGATGGGAAACCGCCATCAGTACCAGGTCGT
AATCCCACACACTGGCCATGCCGGCCGGCCCTGCGGAAACCTCTACGTGCCCGTCTGGAAGCTCGTAGCG
GATCACCTCGCCAGCTCGTCGGTCACGCTTCGACAGACGGAAAACGGCCACGTCCATGATGCTGCGACTA
TCGCGGGTGCCCACGTCATAGAGCATCGGAACGAAAAAATCTGGTTGCTCGTCGCCCTTGGGCGGCTTCC
TAATCGACGACGCACCGGCTGCCGGCGGTTGCCGGGATTCTTTGCGGATTCGATCAGCGGCCGCTTGCCA
CGATTCACCGGGGCGTGCTTCTGCCTCGATGCGTTGCCGCTGGGCGGCCTGCGCGGCCTTCAACTTCTCC
ACCAGGTCATCACCCAGCGCCGCGCCGATTTGTACCGGGCCGGATGGTTTGCGACCGCTCACGCCGATTC
CTCGGGCTTGGGGGTTCCAGTGCCATTGCAGGGCCGGCAGACAACCCAGCCGCTTACGCCTGGCCAACCG
CCCGTTCCTCCACACATGGGGCATTCCACGGCGTCGGTGCCTGGTTGTTCTTGATTTTCCATGCCGCCTC
CTTTAGCCGCTAAAATTCATCTACTCATTTATTCATTTGCTCATTTACTCTGGTAGCTGCGCGATGTATT
CAGATAGCAGCTCGGTAATGGTCTTGCCTTGGCGTACCGCGTACATCTTCAGCTTGGTGTGATCCTCCGC
CGGCAACTGAAAGTTGACCCGCTTCATGGCTGGCGTGTCTGCCAGGCTGGCCAACGTTGCAGCCTTGCTG
CTGCGTGCGCTCGGACGGCCGGCACTTAGCGTGTTTGTGCTTTTGCTCATTTTCTCTTTACCTCATTAAC
TCAAATGAGTTTTGATTTAATTTCAGCGGCCAGCGCCTGGACCTCGCGGGCAGCGTCGCCCTCGGGTTCT
GATTCAAGAACGGTTGTGCCGGCGGCGGCAGTGCCTGGGTAGCTCACGCGCTGCGTGATACGGGACTCAA
GAATGGGCAGCTCGTACCCGGCCAGCGCCTCGGCAACCTCACCGCCGATGCGCGTGCCTTTGATCGCCCG
CGACACGACAAAGGCCGCTTGTAGCCTTCCATCCGTGACCTCAATGCGCTGCTTAACCAGCTCCACCAGG
TCGGCGGTGGCCCATATGTCGTAAGGGCTTGGCTGCACCGGAATCAGCACGAAGTCGGCTGCCTTGATCG
CGGACACAGCCAAGTCCGCCGCCTGGGGCGCTCCGTCGATCACTACGAAGTCGCGCCGGCCGATGGCCTT
CACGTCGCGGTCAATCGTCGGGCGGTCGATGCCGACAACGGTTAGCGGTTGATCTTCCCGCACGGCCGCC
CAATCGCGGGCACTGCCCTGGGGATCGGAATCGACTAACAGAACATCGGCCCCGGCGAGTTGCAGGGCGC
GGGCTAGATGGGTTGCGATGGTCGTCTTGCCTGACCCGCCTTTCTGGTTAAGTACAGCGATAACCTTCAT
GCGTTCCCCTTGCGTATTTGTTTATTTACTCATCGCATCATATACGCAGCGACCGCATGACGCAAGCTGT
TTTACTCAAATACACATCACCTTTTTAGACGGCGGCGCTCGGTTTCTTCAGCGGCCAAGCTGGCCGGCCA
GGCCGCCAGCTTGGCATCAGACAAACCGGCCAGGATTTCATGCAGCCGCACGGCTGATGGGCTGCCTGTA
TCGAGTGGTGATTTTGTGCCGAGCTGCCGGTCGGGGAGCTGTTGGCTGGCTGGTGGCAGGATATATTGTG
GTGTAAACAAATTGACGCTTAGACAACTTAATAACACATTGCGGACGTTTTTAATGTACTGGGGTGGATG
CAGTGGGCCCCACTCTGTGGAAGACAATGCCCCGCGGTCCGGAGTAACAGATAAAGCGAAGCTTGAAGGT
GCATGTGACTCCGTCAAGATTACGAAACCGCCAACTACCACGCAAATTGCAATTCTCAATTTCCTAGAAG
GACTCTCCGAAAATGCATCCAATACCAAATATTACCCGTGTCATAGGCACCAAGTGACACCATACATGAA
CACGCGTCACAATATGACTGGAGAAGGGTTCCACACCTTATGCTATAAAACGCCCCACACCCCTCCTCCT
TCCTTCGCAGTTCAATTCCAATATATTCCATTCTCTCTGTGTATTTCCCTACCTCTCCCTTCAAGGTTAG
TCGATTTCTTCTGTTTTTCTTCTTCGTTCTTTCCATGAATTGTGTATGTTCTTTGATCAATACGATGTTG
ATTTGATTGTGTTTTGTTTGGTTTCATCGATCTTCAATTTTCATAATCAGATTCAGCTTTTATTATCTTT
ACAACAACGTCCTTAATTTGATGATTCTTTAATCGTAGATTTGCTCTAATTAGAGCTTTTTCATGTCAGA
TCCCTTTACAACAAGCCTTAATTGTTGATTCATTAATCGTAGATTAGGGCTTTTTTCATTGATTACTTCA
GATCCGTTAAACGTAACCATAGATCAGGGCTTTTTCATGAATTACTTCAGATCCGTTAAACAACAGCCTT
ATTTTTTATACTTCTGTGGTTTTTCAAGAAATTGTTCAGATCCGTTGACAAAAAGCCTTATTCGTTGATT
CTATATCGTTTTTCGAGAGATATTGCTCAGATCTGTTAGCAACTGCCTTGTTTGTTGATTCTATTGCCGT
GGATTAGGGTTTTTTTTCACGAGATTGCTTCAGATCCGTACTTAAGATTACGTAATGGATTTTGATTCTG
ATTTATCTGTGATTGTTGACTCGACAGCGGCCGCACCCCCGGGGGCGCGCCCTTAGGTACCACAAGTTTG
TACAAAAAAGCTGAACGAGAAACGTAAAATGATATAAATATCAATATATTAAATTAGATTTTGCATAAAA
AACAGACTACATAATACTGTAAAACACAACATATCCAGTCACTATGGCGGCCCTCGAGGGCCGCATTAGG
CACCCCAGGCTTTACACTTTATGCTTCCGGCTCGTATAATGTGTGGATTTTGAGTTAGGATCCGTCGAGA
TTTTCAGGAGCTAAGGAAGCTAAAATGGAGAAAAAAATCACTGGATATACCACCGTTGATATATCCCAAT
GGCATCGTAAAGAACATTTTGAGGCATTTCAGTCAGTTGCTCAATGTACCTATAACCAGACCGTTCAGCT
GGATATTACGGCCTTTTTAAAGACCGTAAAGAAAAATAAGCACAAGTTTTATCCGGCCTTTATTCACATT
CTTGCCCGCCTGATGAATGCTCATCCGGAATTCCGTATGGCAATGAAAGACGGTGAGCTGGTGATATGGG
ATAGTGTTCACCCTTGTTACACCGTTTTCCATGAGCAAACTGAAACGTTTTCATCGCTCTGGAGTGAATA
CCACGACGATTTCCGGCAGTTTCTACACATATATTCGCAAGATGTGGCGTGTTACGGTGAAAACCTGGCC
TATTTCCCTAAAGGGTTTATTGAGAATATGTTTTTCGTCTCAGCCAATCCCTGGGTGAGTTTCACCAGTT
TTGATTTAAACGTGGCCAATATGGACAACTTCTTCGCCCCCGTTTTCACCATGGGCAAATATTATACGCA
AGGCGACAAGGTGCTGATGCCGCTGGCGATTCAGGTTCATCATGCCGTTTGTGATGGCTTCCATGTCGGC
AGAATGCTTAATGAATTACAACAGTACTGCGATGAGTGGCAGGGCGGGGCGTAAAGATCTGGATCCGGCT
TACTAAAAGCCAGATAACAGTATGCGTATTTGCGCGCTGATTTTTGCGGTATAAGAATATATACTGATAT
GTATACCCGAAGTATGTCAAAAAGAGGTATGCTATGAAGCAGCGTATTACAGTGACAGTTGACAGCGACA
GCTATCAGTTGCTCAAGGCATATATGATGTCAATATCTCCGGTCTGGTAAGCACAACCATGCAGAATGAA
GCCCGTCGTCTGCGTGCCGAACGCTGGAAAGCGGAAAATCAGGAAGGGATGGCTGAGGTCGCCCGGTTTA
TTGAAATGAACGGCTCTTTTGCTGACGAGAACAGGGGCTGGTGAAATGCAGTTTAAGGTTTACACCTATA
AAAGAGAGAGCCGTTATCGTCTGTTTGTGGATGTACAGAGTGATATTATTGACACGCCCGGGCGACGGAT
GGTGATCCCCCTGGCCAGTGCACGTCTGCTGTCAGATAAAGTCTCCCGTGAACTTTACCCGGTGGTGCAT
ATCGGGGATGAAAGCTGGCGCATGATGACCACCGATATGGCCAGTGTGCCGGTCTCCGTTATCGGGGAAG
AAGTGGCTGATCTCAGCCACCGCGAAAATGACATCAAAAACGCCATTAACCTGATGTTCTGGGGAATATA
AATGTCAGGCTCCCTTATACACAGCCAGTCTGCAGGTCGACCATAGTGACTGGATATGTTGTGTTTTACA
GTATTATGTAGTCTGTTTTTTATGCAAAATCTAATTTAATATATTGATATTTATATCATTTTACGTTTCT
CGTTCAGCTTTCTTGTACAAAGTGGTTGATAACAGCGGGTTAATTAACATCTTTTACCCATACGATGTTC
CTGACTATGCGGGCTATCCCTATGACGTCCCGGACTATGCAGGATCCTATCCATATGACGTTCCAGATTA
CGCTGCTCAGTGCAGCGCTTAGCCTAGGTTCGGTTCGAGTATTATGGCATTGGGAAAACTGTTTTTCTTG
TACCATTTGTTGTGCTTGTAATTTACTGTGTTTTTTATTCGGTTTTCGCTATCGAACTGTGAAATGGAAA
TGGATGGAGAAGAGTTAATGAATGATATGGTCCTTTTGTTCATTCTCAAATTAATATTATTTGTTTTTTC
TCTTATTTGTTGTGTGTTGAATTTGAAATTATAAGAGATATGCAAACATTTTGTTTTGAGTAAAAATGTG
TCAAATCAAGGTTCCAGAAGGTAATTATCCAAGATGTAGCATCAAGAATCCAATGTTTACGGGAAAAACT
ATGGAAGTATTATGTGAGCTCAGCAAGAAGCAGATCAATATGCGGCACATATGCAACCTATGTTCAAAAA
TGAAGAATGTACAGATACAAGATCCTATACTGCCAGAATACGAAGAAGAATACGTAGAAATTGAAAAAGA
AGAACCAGGCGAAGAAAAGAATCTTGAAGACGTAAGCACTGACGACAACAATGAAAAGAAGAAGATAAGG
TCGGTGATTGTGAAAGAGACATAGAGGACACATGTAAGGTGGAAAATGTAAGGGCGGAAAGTAACCTTAT
CACAAAGGAATCTTATCCCCCACTACTTATCCTTTTATATTTTTCCGTGTCATTTTTGCCCTTGAGTTTT
CCTATATAAGGAACCAAGTTCGGCATTTGTGAAAACAAGAAAAAATTTGGTGTAAGCTATTTTCTTTGAA
GTACTGAGGATACAACTTCAGAGAAATTTGTAAGTTTGTGATCCGCAAACAAAAATGGTGAGCAAGGGCG
AGGAGGATAACATGGCCATCATCAAGGAGTTCATGCGCTTCAAGGTGCACATGGAGGGCTCCGTGAACGG
CCACGAGTTCGAGATCGAGGGCGAGGGCGAGGGCCGCCCCTACGAGGGCACCCAGACCGCCAAGCTGAAG
GTGACCAAGGGTGGCCCCCTGCCCTTCGCCTGGGACATCCTGTCCCCTCAGTTCATGTACGGCTCCAAGG
CCTACGTGAAGCACCCCGCCGACATCCCCGACTACTTGAAGCTGTCCTTCCCCGAGGGCTTCAAGTGGGA
GCGCGTGATGAACTTCGAGGACGGCGGCGTGGTGACCGTGACCCAGGACTCCTCCCTGCAGGACGGCGAG
TTCATCTACAAGGTGAAGCTGCGCGGCACCAACTTCCCCTCCGACGGCCCCGTAATGCAGAAGAAGACCA
TGGGCTGGGAGGCCTCCTCCGAGCGGATGTACCCCGAGGACGGCGCCCTGAAGGGCGAGATCAAGCAGAG
GCTGAAGCTGAAGGACGGCGGCCACTACGACGCTGAGGTCAAGACCACCTACAAGGCCAAGAAGCCCGTG
CAGCTGCCCGGCGCCTACAACGTCAACATCAAGTTGGACATCACCTCCCACAACGAGGACTACACCATCG
TGGAACAGTACGAACGCGCCGAGGGCCGCCACTCCACCGGCGGCATGGACGAGCTGTACAAGTGAGATGT
GCAGATCGTTCAAACATTTGGCAATAAAGTTTCTTAAGATTGAATCCTGTTGCCGGTCTTGCGATGATTA
TCATATAATTTCTGTTGAATTACGTTAAGCATGTAATAATTAACATGTAATGCATGACGTTATTTATGAG
ATGGGTTTTTATGATTAGAGTCCCGCAATTATACATTTAATACGCGATAGAAAACAAAATATAGCGCGCA
AACTAGGATAAATTATCGCGCGCGGTGTCATCTATGTTACTAGATCCGATGATAAGCTGTCAAACATGAG
GGACACGAAGTGGTTTAAACTATCAGTGTTTGACAGGATATATTGGCGGGTAAACCTAAGAGAAAAGAGC
GTTTATTAGAATAATCGGATATTTAAAAGGGCGTGAAAAGGTTTATCCGTTCGTCCATTTGTATGTGCCA
ACCACAGGAACCGTAAAAAGGCCGCGTTGCTGGCGTTTTTCCATAGGCTCCGCCCCCCTGACGAGCATCA
CAAAAATCGACGCTCAAGTCAGAGGTGGCGAAACCCGACAGGACTATAAAGATACCAGGCGTTTCCCCCT
GGAAGCTCCCTCGTGCGCTCTCCTGTTCCGACCCTGCCGCTTACCGGATACCTGTCCGCCTTTCTCCCTT
CGGGAAGCGTGGCGCTTTCTCATAGCTCACGCTGTAGGTATCTCAGTTCGGTGTAGGTCGTTCGCTCCAA
GCTGGGCTGTGTGCACGAACCCCCCGTTCAGCCCGACCGCTGCGCCTTATCCGGTAACTATCGTCTTGAG
TCCAACCCGGTAAGACACGACTTATCGCCACTGGCAGCAGCCACTGGTAACAGGATTAGCAGAGCGAGGT
ATGTAGGCGGTGCTACAGAGTTCTTGAAGTGGTGGCCTAACTACGGCTACACTAGAAGGACAGTATTTGG
TATCTGCGCTCTGCTGAAGCCAGTTACCTTCGGAAAAAGAGTTGGTAGCTCTTGATCCGGCAAACAAACC
ACCGCTGGTAGCGGTGGTTTTTTTGTTTGCAAGCAGCAGATTACGCGCAGAAAAAAAGGATCTCAAGAAG
ATCCTTTGATCTTTTCTACGGGGTCTGACGCTCAGTGGAACGAAAACTCACGTTAAGGGATTTTGGTCAT
GAGATTATCAAAAAGGATCTTCACCTAGATCCTTTTAAATTAAAAATGAAGTTTTAAATCAATCTAAAGT
ATATATGAGTAAACTTGGTCTGACAGCTAAAACAATTCATCCAGTAAAATATAATCGAATATTATGCGCA
CCCGTGGCCAGGACCCAACGCTGCCCGAGATGCGCCGCGTGCGGCTGCTGGAGATGGCGGACGCGATGGA
TATGTTCTGCCAAGGGTTGGTTTGCGCATTCACAGTTCTCCGCAAGAATTGATTGGCTCCAATTCTTGGA
GTGGTGAATCCGTTAGCGAGGTGCCGCCGGCTTCCATTCAGGTCGAGGTGGCCCGGCTCCATGCACCGCG
ACGCAACGCGGGGAGGCAGACAAGGTATAGGGCGGCGCCTACAATCCATGCCAACCCGTTCCATGTGCTC
GCCGAGGCGGCATAAATCGCCGTGACGATCAGCGGTCCAATGATCGAAGTTAGGCTGGTAAGAGCCGCGA
GCGATCCTTGAAGCTGTCCCTGATGGTCGTCATCTACCTGCCTGGACAGCATGGCCTGCAACGCGGGCAT
CCCGATGCCGCCGGAAGCGAGAAGAATCATAATGGGGAAGGCCATCCAGCCTCGCGTCGCGAACGCCA
Features (pLannotate 1.2.2; 23 found; start..end, strand, type, name):
    928..956     -  promoter       tet promoter: E. coli promoter for tetracycline efflux protein gene
    983..1043    -  rep_origin     oriV (fragment): incP origin of replication
   1249..1443    -  rep_origin     pVS1 oriV: origin of replication for the Pseudomonas plasmid pVS1 (Heeb et al., 2000)
   1509..2582    -  CDS            pVS1 RepA: replication protein from the Pseudomonas plasmid pVS1 (Heeb et al., 2000)
   3011..3640    -  CDS            pVS1 StaA: stability protein from the Pseudomonas plasmid pVS1 (Heeb et al., 2000)
   3904..3928    +  misc_feature   LB T-DNA repeat: left border repeat from nopaline C58 T-DNA
   4962..5086    +  protein_bind   attR1: mutant version of attR; recombination site for the Gateway® LR reaction LR Clonase™
   5121..5151    +  promoter       lac UV5 promoter: E. coli lac promoter with an "up" mutation
   5175..5204    +  promoter       cat promoter (fragment): promoter of the E. coli cat gene encoding chloramphenicol acetyltransferase
   5205..5864    +  CDS            CmR: chloramphenicol acetyltransferase; cat; confers resistance to chloramphenicol
   6043..6201    +  CDS            ccdA (fragment): CCDA_ECO57 - Also known as H, letA. Experimental evidence at protein level: Swiss-Prot protein existence level 1. Antitoxin component of a type II toxin-antitoxin (TA) system which inhibits the post-segregational killing (PSK) of plasmid-free cells, also referred to as a plasmid addiction system. Binds to and blocks the activity of CcdB; will also remove bound CcdB protein from the CcdB-GyrA complex by forming a CcdA-CcdB complex, a process termed rejuvenation. Functions as a transcriptional corepressor for the ccdAB operon, repression also requires CcdB (By similarity). From Escherichia coli
   6206..6508    +  CDS            ccdB: CCDB_ECOLI - Also known as G, letB, letD. Experimental evidence at protein level: Swiss-Prot protein existence level 1. Toxic component of a type II toxin-antitoxin (TA) system, functioning in plasmid maintainence. Responsible for the post- segregational killing (PSK) of plasmid-free cells, also referred to as a plasmid addiction system. Half-life of over 2 hours. Cell killing by CcdB is accompanied by filamentation, defects in chromosome and plasmid segregation, defects in cell division, formation of anucleate cells, decreased DNA synthesis and plasmid loss. Interferes with the activity of DN
   6552..6676    -  protein_bind   attR2: mutant version of attR; recombination site for the Gateway® LR reaction LR Clonase™
   6705..6794    +  CDS            3xHA: three tandem HA epitope tags
   6823..7077    +  terminator     E9 terminator (fragment): terminator and polyadenylation signal from the pea rbcS-E9 gene
   7072..7371    +  CDS            IBMP_CSVMV (fragment): Protein inferred from homology: Swiss-Prot protein existence level 3. Enhances the translation of downstream ORFs on polycistronic mRNAs derived from cassava vein mosaic virus. From Cassava vein mosaic virus (CsVMV).
   7615..8322    +  CDS            mCherry: mCherry is a basic (constitutively fluorescent) red fluorescent protein published in 2004, derived from Discosoma sp.. It is reported to be a very rapidly-maturing monomer with low acid sensitivity.
   8334..8586    +  terminator     NOS terminator: nopaline synthase terminator and poly(A) signal
   8587..8603    -  promoter       tet promoter (fragment): E. coli promoter for tetracycline efflux protein gene
   8641..8665    +  misc_feature   RB T-DNA repeat: right border repeat from nopaline C58 T-DNA
   8788..9376    -  rep_origin     ori: high-copy-number ColE1/pMB1/pBR322/pUC origin of replication
   9547..9575    -  CDS            KanR (fragment): aminoglycoside phosphotransferase; aphA-3; confers resistance to kanamycin
   9768..880     -  CDS            TcR (across the origin): tetracycline efflux protein; tet; confers resistance to tetracycline
