[The description below was written by a language model from this plasmid's Addgene catalogue record and pLannotate feature annotations shown in this document.]
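Description:
Ubi:ccdb-3xHA + mcherry is a Gateway destination vector built on the pICH75322 backbone. Its annotated features show it to be a plant binary (T-DNA) plasmid of about 10 kb. Outside the T-DNA borders it carries a high-copy ColE1/pUC-type origin for E. coli. It also carries the pVS1 replication and stability functions (oriV, RepA, StaA), which typically support maintenance in Agrobacterium. A tetracycline efflux gene provides backbone selection, and only a small remnant of a kanamycin resistance gene is detected. Because the Gateway cassette encodes the CcdB gyrase toxin, the empty vector is propagated in a ccdB-tolerant strain under chloramphenicol and tetracycline selection.

Between the nopaline-type left and right border repeats lie two expression units. In the first, the record states that a soybean ubiquitin (GmUbi) promoter drives the cassette. This promoter was not picked up by the automated annotation but presumably occupies the unannotated stretch upstream of attR1. The attR1 and attR2 sites flank a chloramphenicol acetyltransferase gene and ccdB, followed by a 3xHA coding sequence and a pea rbcS-E9 terminator fragment. An LR reaction with an entry clone replaces the CmR/ccdB segment with the gene of interest. If that gene lacks a stop codon, it is read in frame into the C-terminal 3xHA epitope, and ccdB counter-selects unrecombined vector in standard strains.

The second unit encodes mCherry with a NOS terminator. It is preceded by sequence matching cassava vein mosaic virus, which suggests a CsVMV promoter, although the record does not name it. This unit serves as a red fluorescent marker for identifying transformed plant tissue. The vector is therefore suited to expressing HA-tagged proteins in plants for detection or immunoprecipitation.
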