Addgene plasmid #233302: Ubi:ccdb-3xHA + mcherry
Purpose: GATEWAY compatible vector with a soybean Ubiquitin (GmUbi) promoter driving in frame epitope fusion of 3xHA tag paired with ccdb selection toxin and mCherry marker
Depositing lab: Thomas Baum. Depositing organization: Iowa State University.
Backbone
  Vector backbone: pICH75322
  Vector type: Gateway destination
Growth in bacteria
  Bacterial resistance: Chloramphenicol and Tetracycline, 25 & 10 μg/mL
  Growth temperature: 37°C
  Growth strain: ccdB Survival
  Copy number: High Copy
Gene/Insert
  Gene/Insert name: Ubi:ccdb-3xHA + mcherry
  Species: Other
  Tag / fusion protein: 3xHA (C terminal on insert)
  Cloning method: Gateway Cloning
Terms and licenses: Academic/Nonprofit Terms; Industry Terms: Not Available to Industry
Depositor comments: This plasmid contains the Gateway technology from Invitrogen; Invitrogen requires purchasing of Gateway Clonase for carrying out the Gateway recombinational cloning reaction http://www.invitrogen.comPlease note that the full plasmid sequence is provided as a reference only, and may not match the exact sequence of the plasmid.
How to cite: Ubi:ccdb-3xHA + mcherry was a gift from Thomas Baum (Addgene plasmid # 233302 ; http://n2t.net/addgene:233302 ; RRID:Addgene_233302)
